>Addgene plasmid #77699 | TP53RK gRNA (BRDN0001145338) | addgene full sequence | sequence record 188262 | Addgene Assembled Sequence
CCCGGGTGCAAAGATGGATAAAGTTTTAAACAGAGAGGAATCTTTGCAGCTAATGGACCTTCTAGGTCTT
GAAAGGAGTGGGAATTGGCTCCGGTGCCCGTCAGTGGGCAGAGCGCACATCGCCCACAGTCCCCGAGAAG
TTGGGGGGAGGGGTCGGCAATTGATCCGGTGCCTAGAGAAGGTGGCGCGGGGTAAACTGGGAAAGTGATG
TCGTGTACTGGCTCCGCCTTTTTCCCGAGGGTGGGGGAGAACCGTATATAAGTGCAGTAGTCGCCGTGAA
CGTTCTTTTTCGCAACGGGTTTGCCGCCAGAACACAGGTAAGTGCCGTGTGTGGTTCCCGCGGGCCTGGC
CTCTTTACGGGTTATGGCCCTTGCGTGCCTTGAATTACTTCCACCTGGCTGCAGTACGTGATTCTTGATC
CCGAGCTTCGGGTTGGAAGTGGGTGGGAGAGTTCGAGGCCTTGCGCTTAAGGAGCCCCTTCGCCTCGTGC
TTGAGTTGAGGCCTGGCCTGGGCGCTGGGGCCGCCGCGTGCGAATCTGGTGGCACCTTCGCGCCTGTCTC
GCTGCTTTCGATAAGTCTCTAGCCATTTAAAATTTTTGATGACCTGCTGCGACGCTTTTTTTCTGGCAAG
ATAGTCTTGTAAATGCGGGCCAAGATCTGCACACTGGTATTTCGGTTTTTGGGGCCGCGGGCGGCGACGG
GGCCCGTGCGTCCCAGCGCACATGTTCGGCGAGGCGGGGCCTGCGAGCGCGGCCACCGAGAATCGGACGG
GGGTAGTCTCAAGCTGGCCGGCCTGCTCTGGTGCCTGGCCTCGCGCCGCCGTGTATCGCCCCGCCCTGGG
CGGCAAGGCTGGCCCGGTCGGCACCAGTTGCGTGAGCGGAAAGATGGCCGCTTCCCGGCCCTGCTGCAGG
GAGCTCAAAATGGAGGACGCGGCGCTCGGGAGAGCGGGCGGGTGAGTCACCCACACAAAGGAAAAGGGCC
TTTCCGTCCTCAGCCGTCGCTTCATGTGACTCCACGGAGTACCGGGCGCCGTCCAGGCACCTCGATTAGT
TCTCGAGCTTTTGGAGTACGTCGTCTTTAGGTTGGGGGGAGGGGTTTTATGCGATGGAGTTTCCCCACAC
TGAGTGGGTGGAGACTGAAGTTAGGCCAGCTTGGCACTTGATGTAATTCTCCTTGGAATTTGCCCTTTTT
GAGTTTGGATCTTGGTTCATTCTCAAGCCTCAGACAGTGGTTCAAAGTTTTTTTCTTCCATTTCAGGTGT
CGTGACGTACGGCCACCATGACCGAGTACAAGCCCACGGTGCGCCTCGCCACCCGCGACGACGTCCCCAG
GGCCGTACGCACCCTCGCCGCCGCGTTCGCCGACTACCCCGCCACGCGCCACACCGTCGATCCGGACCGC
CACATCGAGCGGGTCACCGAGCTGCAAGAACTCTTCCTCACGCGCGTCGGGCTCGACATCGGCAAGGTGT
GGGTCGCGGACGACGGCGCCGCCGTGGCGGTCTGGACCACGCCGGAGAGCGTCGAAGCGGGGGCGGTGTT
CGCCGAGATCGGCCCGCGCATGGCCGAGTTGAGCGGTTCCCGGCTGGCCGCGCAGCAACAGATGGAAGGC
CTCCTGGCGCCGCACCGGCCCAAGGAGCCCGCGTGGTTCCTGGCCACCGTCGGAGTCTCGCCCGACCACC
AGGGCAAGGGTCTGGGCAGCGCCGTCGTGCTCCCCGGAGTGGAGGCGGCCGAGCGCGCCGGGGTGCCCGC
CTTCCTGGAGACCTCCGCGCCCCGCAACCTCCCCTTCTACGAGCGGCTCGGCTTCACCGTCACCGCCGAC
GTCGAGGTGCCCGAAGGACCGCGCACCTGGTGCATGACCCGCAAGCCCGGTGCCTGAACGCGTTAAGTCG
ACAATCAACCTCTGGATTACAAAATTTGTGAAAGATTGACTGGTATTCTTAACTATGTTGCTCCTTTTAC
GCTATGTGGATACGCTGCTTTAATGCCTTTGTATCATGCTATTGCTTCCCGTATGGCTTTCATTTTCTCC
TCCTTGTATAAATCCTGGTTGCTGTCTCTTTATGAGGAGTTGTGGCCCGTTGTCAGGCAACGTGGCGTGG
TGTGCACTGTGTTTGCTGACGCAACCCCCACTGGTTGGGGCATTGCCACCACCTGTCAGCTCCTTTCCGG
GACTTTCGCTTTCCCCCTCCCTATTGCCACGGCGGAACTCATCGCCGCCTGCCTTGCCCGCTGCTGGACA
GGGGCTCGGCTGTTGGGCACTGACAATTCCGTGGTGTTGTCGGGGAAATCATCGTCCTTTCCTTGGCTGC
TCGCCTGTGTTGCCACCTGGATTCTGCGCGGGACGTCCTTCTGCTACGTCCCTTCGGCCCTCAATCCAGC
GGACCTTCCTTCCCGCGGCCTGCTGCCGGCTCTGCGGCCTCTTCCGCGTCTTCGCCTTCGCCCTCAGACG
AGTCGGATCTCCCTTTGGGCCGCCTCCCCGCGTCGACTTTAAGACCAATGACTTACAAGGCAGCTGTAGA
TCTTAGCCACTTTTTAAAAGAAAAGGGGGGACTGGAAGGGCTAATTCACTCCCAACGAAGACAAGATCTG
CTTTTTGCTTGTACTGGGTCTCTCTGGTTAGACCAGATCTGAGCCTGGGAGCTCTCTGGCTAACTAGGGA
ACCCACTGCTTAAGCCTCAATAAAGCTTGCCTTGAGTGCTTCAAGTAGTGTGTGCCCGTCTGTTGTGTGA
CTCTGGTAACTAGAGATCCCTCAGACCCTTTTAGTCAGTGTGGAAAATCTCTAGCAGTACGTATAGTAGT
TCATGTCATCTTATTATTCAGTATTTATAACTTGCAAAGAAATGAATATCAGAGAGTGAGAGGAACTTGT
TTATTGCAGCTTATAATGGTTACAAATAAAGCAATAGCATCACAAATTTCACAAATAAAGCATTTTTTTC
ACTGCATTCTAGTTGTGGTTTGTCCAAACTCATCAATGTATCTTATCATGTCTGGCTCTAGCTATCCCGC
CCCTAACTCCGCCCATCCCGCCCCTAACTCCGCCCAGTTCCGCCCATTCTCCGCCCCATGGCTGACTAAT
TTTTTTTATTTATGCAGAGGCCGAGGCCGCCTCGGCCTCTGAGCTATTCCAGAAGTAGTGAGGAGGCTTT
TTTGGAGGCCTAGGGACGTACCCAATTCGCCCTATAGTGAGTCGTATTACGCGCGCTCACTGGCCGTCGT
TTTACAACGTCGTGACTGGGAAAACCCTGGCGTTACCCAACTTAATCGCCTTGCAGCACATCCCCCTTTC
GCCAGCTGGCGTAATAGCGAAGAGGCCCGCACCGATCGCCCTTCCCAACAGTTGCGCAGCCTGAATGGCG
AATGGG
[124 nt withheld, positions 3367-3490]
C
[91 nt withheld, positions 3492-3582]
A
[49 nt withheld, positions 3584-3632]
CCTTTGACGTTGGAGTCCACGTTCTTT
[37 nt withheld, positions 3660-3696]
ACCCTATCTCGGTCTATTCTTTTGATTTATAAGGGATTTTGCCGATTTCGGCCTATTGGTTAAAAAATGA
GCTGATTTAACAAAAATTTAACGCGAATTTTAACAAAATATTAACGCTTACAATTTAGGTGGCACTTTTC
GGGGAAATGTGCGCGGAACCCCTATTTGTTTATTTTTCTAAATACATTCAAATATGTATCCGCTCATGAG
ACAATAACCCTGATAAATGCTTCAATAATATTGAAAAAGGAAGAGTATGAGTATTCAACATTTCCGTGTC
GCCCTTATTCCCTTTTTTGCGGCATTTTGCCTTCCTGTTTTTGCTCACCCAGAAACGCTGGTGAAAGTAA
AAGATGCTGAAGATCAGTTGGGTGCACGAGTGGGTTACATCGAACTGGATCTCAACAGCGGTAAGATCCT
TGAGAGTTTTCGCCCCGAAGAACGTTTTCCAATGATGAGCACTTTTAAAGTTCTGCTATGTGGCGCGGTA
TTATCCCGTATTGACGCCGGGCAAGAGCAACTCGGTCGCCGCATACACTATTCTCAGAATGACTTGGTTG
AGTACTCACCAGTCACAGAAAAGCATCTTACGGATGGCATGACAGTAAGAGAATTATGCAGTGCTGCCAT
AACCATGAGTGATAACACTGCGGCCAACTTACTTCTGACAACGATCGGAGGACCGAAGGAGCTAACCGCT
TTTTTGCACAACATGGGGGATCATGTAACTCGCCTTGATCGTTGGGAACCGGAGCTGAATGAAGCCATAC
CAAACGACGAGCGTGACACCACGATGCCTGTAGCAATGGCAACAACGTTGCGCAAACTATTAACTGGCGA
ACTACTTACTCTAGCTTCCCGGCAACAATTAATAGACTGGATGGAGGCGGATAAAGTTGCAGGACCACTT
CTGCGCTCGGCCCTTCCGGCTGGCTGGTTTATTGCTGATAAATCTGGAGCCGGTGAGCGTGGGTCTCGCG
GTATCATTGCAGCACTGGGGCCAGATGGTAAGCCCTCCCGTATCGTAGTTATCTACACGACGGGGAGTCA
GGCAACTATGGATGAACGAAATAGACAGATCGCTGAGATAGGTGCCTCACTGATTAAGCATTGGTAACTG
TCAGACCAAGTTTACTCATATATACTTTAGATTGATTTAAAACTTCATTTTTAATTTAAAAGGATCTAGG
TGAAGATCCTTTTTGATAATCTCATGACCAAAATCCCTTAACGTGAGTTTTCGTTCCACTGAGCGTCAGA
CCCCGTAGAAAAGATCAAAGGATCTTCTTGAGATCCTTTTTTTCTGCGCGTAATCTGCTGCTTGCAAACA
AAAAAACCACCGCTACCAGCGGTGGTTTGTTTGCCGGATCAAGAGCTACCAACTCTTTTTCCGAAGGTAA
CTGGCTTCAGCAGAGCGCAGATACCAAATACTGTTCTTCTAGTGTAGCCGTAGTTAGGCCACCACTTCAA
GAACTCTGTAGCACCGCCTACATACCTCGCTCTGCTAATCCTGTTACCAGTGGCTGCTGCCAGTGGCGAT
AAGTCGTGTCTTACCGGGTTGGACTCAAGACGATAGTTACCGGATAAGGCGCAGCGGTCGGGCTGAACGG
GGGGTTCGTGCACACAGCCCAGCTTGGAGCGAACGACCTACACCGAACTGAGATACCTACAGCGTGAGCT
ATGAGAAAGCGCCACGCTTCCCGAAGGGAGAAAGGCGGACAGGTATCCGGTAAGCGGCAGGGTCGGAACA
GGAGAGCGCACGAGGGAGCTTCCAGGGGGAAACGCCTGGTATCTTTATAGTCCTGTCGGGTTTCGCCACC
TCTGACTTGAGCGTCGATTTTTGTGATGCTCGTCAGGGGGGCGGAGCCTATGGAAAAACGCCAGCAACGC
GGCCTTTTTACGGTTCCTGGCCTTTTGCTGGCCTTTTGCTCACATGTTCTTTCCTGCGTTATCCCCTGAT
TCTGTGGATAACCGTATTACCGCCTTTGAGTGAGCTGATACCGCTCGCCGCAGCCGAACGACCGAGCGCA
GCGAGTCAGTGAGCGAGGAAGCGGAAGAGCGCCCAATACGCAAACCGCCTCTCCCCGCGCGTTGGCCGAT
TCATTAATGCAGCTGGCACGACAGGTTTCCCGACTGGAAAGCGGGCAGTGAGCGCAACGCAATTAATGTG
AGTTAGCTCACTCATTAGGCACCCCAGGCTTTACACTTTATGCTTCCGGCTCGTATGTTGTGTGGAATTG
TGAGCGGATAACAATTTCACACAGGAAACAGCTATGACCATGATTACGCCAAGCGCGCAATTAACCCTCA
CTAAAGGGAACAAAAGCTGGAGCTGCAAGCTTAATGTAGTCTTATGCAATACTCTTGTAGTCTTGCAACA
TGGTAACGATGAGTTAGCAACATGCCTTACAAGGAGAGAAAAAGCACCGTGCATGCCGATTGGTGGAAGT
AAGGTGGTACGATCGTGCCTTATTAGGAAGGCAACAGACGGGTCTGACATGGATTGGACGAACCACTGAA
TTGCCGCATTGCAGAGATATTGTATTTAAGTGCCTAGCTCGATACATAAACGGGTCTCTCTGGTTAGACC
AGATCTGAGCCTGGGAGCTCTCTGGCTAACTAGGGAACCCACTGCTTAAGCCTCAATAAAGCTTGCCTTG
AGTGCTTCAAGTAGTGTGTGCCCGTCTGTTGTGTGACTCTGGTAACTAGAGATCCCTCAGACCCTTTTAG
TCAGTGTGGAAAATCTCTAGCAGTGGCGCCCGAACAGGGACTTGAAAGCGAAAGGGAAACCAGAGGAGCT
CTCTCGACGCAGGACTCGGCTTGCTGAAGCGCGCACGGCAAGAGGCGAGGGGCGGCGACTGGTGAGTACG
CCAAAAATTTTGACTAGCGGAGGCTAGAAGGAGAGAGATGGGTGCGAGAGCGTCAGTATTAAGCGGGGGA
GAATTAGATCGCGATGGGAAAAAATTCGGTTAAGGCCAGGGGGAAAGAAAAAATATAAATTAAAACATAT
AGTATGGGCAAGCAGGGAGCTAGAACGATTCGCAGTTAATCCTGGCCTGTTAGAAACATCAGAAGGCTGT
AGACAAATACTGGGACAGCTACAACCATCCCTTCAGACAGGATCAGAAGAACTTAGATCATTATATAATA
CAGTAGCAACCCTCTATTGTGTGCATCAAAGGATAGAGATAAAAGACACCAAGGAAGCTTTAGACAAGAT
AGAGGAAGAGCAAAACAAAAGTAAGACCACCGCACAGCAAGCGGCCGCTGATCTTCAGACCTGGAGGAGG
AGATATGAGGGACAATTGGAGAAGTGAATTATATAAATATAAAGTAGTAAAAATTGAACCATTAGGAGTA
GCACCCACCAAGGCAAAGAGAAGAGTGGTGCAGAGAGAAAAAAGAGCAGTGGGAATAGGAGCTTTGTTCC
TTGGGTTCTTGGGAGCAGCAGGAAGCACTATGGGCGCAGCGTCAATGACGCTGACGGTACAGGCCAGACA
ATTATTGTCTGGTATAGTGCAGCAGCAGAACAATTTGCTGAGGGCTATTGAGGCGCAACAGCATCTGTTG
CAACTCACAGTCTGGGGCATCAAGCAGCTCCAGGCAAGAATCCTGGCTGTGGAAAGATACCTAAAGGATC
AACAGCTCCTGGGGATTTGGGGTTGCTCTGGAAAACTCATTTGCACCACTGCTGTGCCTTGGAATGCTAG
TTGGAGTAATAAATCTCTGGAACAGATTTGGAATCACACGACCTGGATGGAGTGGGACAGAGAAATTAAC
AATTACACAAGCTTAATACACTCCTTAATTGAAGAATCGCAAAACCAGCAAGAAAAGAATGAACAAGAAT
TATTGGAATTAGATAAATGGGCAAGTTTGTGGAATTGGTTTAACATAACAAATTGGCTGTGGTATATAAA
ATTATTCATAATGATAGTAGGAGGCTTGGTAGGTTTAAGAATAGTTTTTGCTGTACTTTCTATAGTGAAT
AGAGTTAGGCAGGGATATTCACCATTATCGTTTCAGACCCACCTCCCAACCCCGAGGGGACCCAGAGAGG
GCCTATTTCCCATGATTCCTTCATATTTGCATATACGATACAAGGCTGTTAGAGAGATAATTAGAATTAA
TTTGACTGTAAACACAAAGATATTAGTACAAAATACGTGACGTAGAAAGTAATAATTTCTTGGGTAGTTT
GCAGTTTTAAAATTATGTTTTAAAATGGACTATCATATGCTTACCGTAACTTGAAAGTATTTCGATTTCT
TGGCTTTATATATCTTGTGGAAAGGACGAAACACCGGAGACTGAAAAAACTCCCCAGTTTTAGAGCTAGA
AATAGCAAGTTAAAATAAGGCTAGTCCGTTATCAACTTGAAAAAGTGGCACCGAGTCGGTGCTTTTTTAA
GCTTGGCGTAACTAGATCTTGAGACAAATGGCAGTATTCATCCACAATTTTAAAAGAAAAGGGGGGATTG
GGGGGTACAGTGCAGGGGAAAGAATAGTAGACATAATAGCAACAGACATACAAACTAAAGAATTACAAAA
ACAAATTACAAAAATTCAAAATTTTCGGGTTTATTACAGGGACAGCAGAGATCCACTTTGGCGCCGGCTC
GAGGGGG
Features (pLannotate 1.2.2; 29 found; start..end, strand, type, name):
     14..80      +  CDS            small t antigen (fragment): SV40 (simian virus 40) small t antigen
    106..317     +  promoter       EF-1α core promoter: core promoter for human elongation factor EF-1α
    318..1256    +  intron         EF-1α intron A: intron upstream of the start codon of human EF-1α
   1278..1877    +  CDS            PuroR (fragment): puromycin N-acetyltransferase; pac from Streptomyces; confers resistance to puromycin
   1893..2481    +  misc_feature   WPRE: woodchuck hepatitis virus posttranscriptional regulatory element
   2532..2551    +  misc_feature   cPPT/CTS (fragment): central polypurine tract and central termination sequence of HIV-1
   2553..2786    +  LTR            3' LTR (ΔU3): self-inactivating 3' long terminal repeat (LTR) from HIV-1
   2864..2985    +  polyA_signal   SV40 poly(A) signal: SV40 polyadenylation signal
   3025..3160    +  rep_origin     SV40 ori: SV40 origin of replication
   3181..3199    -  promoter       T7 promoter: promoter for bacteriophage T7 RNA polymerase
   3207..3362    +  CDS            lacZα (fragment): LacZα fragment of β-galactosidase; lacZ fragment
   3367..3795    +  rep_origin     f1 ori (sequence partly withheld): f1 bacteriophage origin of replication; arrow indicates direction of (+) strand synthesis
   3848..3952    +  promoter       AmpR promoter: bla
   3953..4813    +  CDS            AmpR: β-lactamase; bla; confers resistance to ampicillin, carbenicillin, and related antibiotics
   4984..5572    +  rep_origin     ori: high-copy-number ColE1/pMB1/pBR322/pUC origin of replication
   5755..5847    +  CDS            lacI (fragment): lac repressor; lacI; The lac repressor binds to the lac operator to inhibit transcription in E. coli. This inhibition can be relieved by adding lactose or isopropyl-β-D-thiogalactopyranoside (IPTG).
   5860..5881    +  protein_bind   CAP binding site: CAP binding activates transcription in the presence of cAMP. E. coli catabolite activator protein
   5896..5926    +  promoter       lac promoter: promoter for the E. coli lac operon
   5934..5950    +  protein_bind   lac operator: The lac repressor binds to the lac operator to inhibit transcription in E. coli. This inhibition can be relieved by adding lactose or isopropyl-β-D-thiogalactopyranoside (IPTG). lac repressor encoded by lacI
   5995..6013    +  promoter       T3 promoter: promoter for bacteriophage T3 RNA polymerase
   6041..6267    +  promoter       RSV promoter: Rous sarcoma virus enhancer/promoter
   6268..6448    +  LTR            5' LTR (truncated): truncated 5' long terminal repeat (LTR) from HIV-1
   6495..6620    +  misc_feature   HIV-1 Ψ: packaging signal of human immunodeficiency virus type 1
   6604..6967    +  CDS            HIV-1 gag (fragment): gag protein from human immunodeficiency virus 1; gag
   7113..7346    +  misc_feature   RRE: The Rev response element (RRE) of HIV-1 allows for Rev-dependent mRNA export from the nucleus to the cytoplasm.
   7723..7749    +  CDS            Rev (fragment): human immunodeficiency virus 1 (HIV-1) Rev protein; rev; enhances nuclear export of unspliced and incompletely spliced viral mRNAs
   7753..7993    +  promoter       U6 promoter: RNA polymerase III promoter for human U6 snRNA
   8023..8098    +  misc_RNA       gRNA scaffold: guide RNA scaffold for the Streptococcus pyogenes CRISPR/Cas9 system
   8154..8271    +  misc_feature   cPPT/CTS: central polypurine tract and central termination sequence of HIV-1
