[The description below was written by a language model from this plasmid's Addgene catalogue record and pLannotate feature annotations shown in this document.]
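Description:
TP53RK gRNA (BRDN0001145338) is a third-generation lentiviral CRISPR guide plasmid built on the lentiGuide-Puro backbone and designed to deliver a single guide RNA against human TP53RK (also known as PRPK or BUD32), a kinase gene. It is one clone from a human kinome gRNA collection. In E. coli the roughly 8.3 kb plasmid is maintained through a high-copy ColE1/pUC-type origin and selected with ampicillin via the β-lactamase gene. The backbone also carries an f1 origin, an SV40 origin and poly(A) signal, and remnants of lac and T7/T3 promoter elements.

The lentiviral transfer cassette begins with an RSV promoter fused to a truncated HIV-1 5' LTR, which makes genomic RNA production in packaging cells independent of Tat. It continues through the Ψ packaging signal with a partial gag sequence, the Rev response element and a cPPT/CTS, and it ends in a self-inactivating ΔU3 3' LTR.

Two expression units sit within this frame. A human U6 RNA polymerase III promoter drives the TP53RK-specific spacer joined to the Streptococcus pyogenes Cas9 guide scaffold. Downstream, the EF-1α core promoter with its intron A expresses puromycin N-acetyltransferase, followed by a WPRE to enhance transcript expression, so transduced mammalian cells can be selected with puromycin.

The plasmid does not encode Cas9. It is meant to be packaged into lentivirus and used in cells that already express Cas9 or alongside a separate Cas9 vector, typically for knockout of TP53RK.
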