Addgene plasmid #77699: TP53RK gRNA (BRDN0001145338)
Purpose: 3rd generation lentiviral gRNA plasmid targeting human TP53RK
Depositing lab: John Doench & David Root. Depositing organization: Broad Institute. Publication: Optimized sgRNA design to maximize activity and minimize off-target effects of CRISPR-Cas9. Doench JG, Fusi N, Sullender M, Hegde M, Vaimberg EW, Donovan KF, Smith I, Tothova Z, Wilen C, Orchard R, Virgin HW, Listgarten J, Root DE. Nat Biotechnol. 2016 Jan 18. doi: 10.1038/nbt.3437. PubMed 26780180.
Backbone
  Vector backbone: lentiGuide-Puro
  Backbone manufacturer: Zhang Lab (Addgene plasmid # 52963)
  Vector type: Mammalian Expression, Lentiviral, CRISPR
  Selectable markers: Puromycin
Growth in bacteria
  Bacterial resistance: Ampicillin, 100 μg/mL
  Growth temperature: 37°C
  Growth strain: DH5alpha
  Copy number: High Copy
Gene/Insert
  Gene/Insert name: TP53RK (alt names: TP53RK; NM_033550.3)
  gRNA/shRNA sequence: GAGACTGAAAAAACTCCCCA
  Species: H. sapiens (human)
  Entrez Gene: TP53RK (a.k.a. BUD32, C20orf64, GAMOS4, Nori-2, Nori-2p, PRPK, dJ101A2)
  Promoter: hU6
  Cloning method: Unknown
  Sequencing primers: 5′ U6-F; 3′ pS2-R
Terms and licenses: Academic/Nonprofit Terms; Industry Terms: Not Available to Industry
Depositor comments: The gRNA was designed to target the following Genbank reference sequence(s): NM_033550.3. Note that this plasmid does NOT contain Cas9. It should be used in conjunction with lentiCas9-Blast (Addgene #52962) or otherwise with cell lines already expressing Cas9. Browse the full kinome gRNA library at http://www.addgene.org/pooled-library/broadgpp-human-kinome/ or visit http://www.broadinstitute.org/rnai/public/ for detailed protocols and information.
How to cite: TP53RK gRNA (BRDN0001145338) was a gift from John Doench & David Root (Addgene plasmid # 77699 ; http://n2t.net/addgene:77699 ; RRID:Addgene_77699)
