>Addgene plasmid #77699 | TP53RK gRNA (BRDN0001145338) | depositor partial sequence | sequence record 145159 | Target Sequence
GAGACTGAAAAAACTCCCCA
