>Addgene plasmid #77699 | TP53RK gRNA (BRDN0001145338) | addgene partial sequence | sequence record 188261 | hU6-F
ATATTAGCNCCCCCTTTAAGGGGACGCTAGANAGTAATAATTTCTTGGGTAGTTTGCCNTTTTAAAATTA
TGTTTTAAAATGGACTATCATATGCNTACCGTAACTTGAAAGTATTTCGATTTCTTGGCTTTATATATCT
TGTGGAAAGGACGAAACACCGGAGACTGAAAAAACTCCCCAGTTTTAGAGCTAGAAATAGCAAGTTAAAA
TAAGGCTAGTCCGTTATCAACTTGAAAAAGTGGCACCGAGTCGGTGCTTTTTTAAGCTTGGCGTAACTAG
ATCTTGAGACAAATGGCAGTATTCATCCACAATTTTAAAAGAAAAGGGGGGATTGGGGGGTACAGTGCAG
GGGAAAGAATAGTAGACATAATAGCAACAGACATACAAACTNAAGAATTACAAAAACAAATTACAAAAAT
TCAAAATTTTCGGGTTTATTACAGGGACAGCAGAGATCCACTTTGGCGCCGGCTCGAGGGGGCCCGGGTG
CAAAGATGGATAAAGTTTTAAACAGAGAGGAATCTTNTGCAGCTAANGGACCTTCTAGGTCTTGAAAGGA
GTGGGAATTT
